>Addgene plasmid #120981 | C67m | addgene full sequence | sequence record 236036 | Addgene NGS Result
GCGCTTATGGGAACGGTGGCGCAGATGGAATTAGAAGCGATCAAAGAGCGGAACCGTTCGGCTGCGCATT
TCAATATCCGCGCCGGGAAATACCGAGGATCCCTGCCGCCGTGGGGATACCTGCCTACGCGCGTGGACGG
GGAGTGGCGGCTGGTGCCGGACCCTGTGCAGCGAGAGCGCATCCTCGAGGTGTATCACCGCGTCGTCGAC
AACCACGAGCCGCTGCATCTGGTGGCCCACGACCTGAACCGGCGTGGTGTCCTGTCGCCGAAGGACTACT
TCGCGCAGCTGCAAGGCCGCGAGCCGCAGGGCCGGGAGTGGTCGGCTACCGCGCTGAAGCGATCGATGAT
CTCCGGGGCGATGCTCGGGTACGCGACTCTGAACGGTAAGACCGTCCGAGACGACGACGGAGCCCCGCTG
GTGCGGGCTGAGCCGATCCTGACCCGTGAGCAGCTGGAGGCGCTGCGCGCCGAGCTCGTCAAGACCTCCC
GGGCGAAGCCCGCGGTGTCTACCCCGTCGCTGCTGCTGCGGGTGTTGTTCTGCGCGGTGTGCGGGGAGCC
CGCGTACAAGTTCGCCGGGGGAGGACGTAAGCACCCGCGCTACCGCTGCCGCTCGATGGGGTTCCCGAAG
CACTGCGGGAACGGCACGGTGGCGATGGCCGAGTGGGACGCGTTCTGCGAGGAGCAGGTACTGGATCTGC
TCGGGGACGCGGAGCGTCTGGAGAAAGTCTGGGTAGCGGGCTCGGACTCCGCGGTCGAACTCGCGGAGGT
GAACGCGGAGCTGGTGGACCTGACGTCGCTGATCGGCTCCCCGGCCTACCGGGCGGGCTCTCCGCAGCGA
GAAGCACTGGATGCCCGTATTGCGGCGCTGGCCGCGCGGCAAGAGGAGCTGGAGGGCCTGGAGGCTCGCC
CGTCTGGCTGGGAGTGGCGCGAAACCGGGCAGCGGTTCGGGGACTGGTGGCGGGAGCAGGACACCGCGGC
AAAGAACACCTGGCTTCGGTCGATGAACGTTCGGCTGACGTTCGACGTCCGCGGCGGGCTGACTCGCACG
ATCGACTTCGGGGATCTTCAGGAGTACGAGCAGCATCTCAGGCTCGGCAGCGTGGTCGAACGGCTACACA
CCGGGATGTCGGGTAGCGGCAGCGGTAGCGGTAGTGGGAGCGGCAGCATGGTCAGTAAAGGCGAAGCAGT
TATCAAAGAGTTCATGCGCTTCAAAGTTCATATGGAAGGGTCGATGAACGGGCACGAATTTGAAATTGAA
GGCGAAGGCGAAGGCCGCCCATATGAAGGGACCCAAACCGCAAAGCTTAAGGTTACTAAAGGCGGTCCAT
TACCCTTTTCGTGGGACATTTTAAGCCCACAGTTTATGTACGGGAGTCGCGCTTTCATCAAGCACCCTGC
GGACATCCCAGATTACTACAAACAGTCTTTCCCCGAGGGGTTCAAGTGGGAGCGCGTGATGAACTTCGAG
GATGGCGGAGCCGTGACGGTCACCCAAGATACCTCTTTGGAGGACGGTACGTTGATCTACAAAGTGAAAT
TGCGTGGCACGAATTTTCCACCTGATGGGCCTGTCATGCAGAAAAAGACAATGGGATGGGAAGCTTCCAC
GGAGCGCCTTTACCCAGAGGACGGTGTTCTTAAAGGGGATATCAAAATGGCGCTGCGTCTTAAAGATGGA
GGCCGCTACCTGGCGGACTTCAAGACTACTTACAAGGCCAAAAAACCAGTGCAGATGCCGGGTGCGTACA
ATGTAGATCGTAAATTAGATATTACAAGTCACAATGAAGATTACACGGTCGTAGAGCAGTATGAGCGCAG
TGAGGGGCGTCACTCTACGGGCGGTATGGACGAGTTATACAAGGCGGCTAACGACGAGAATTATGCATTG
GCCGCCTAATAAAGGTAGAGACCTACTAGTAGCGGCCGCTGCAGGCTTCCTCGCTCACTGACTCGCTGCG
CTCGGTCGTTCGGCTGCGGCGAGCGGTATCAGCTCACTCAAAGGCGGTAATACGGTTATCCACAGAATCA
GGGGATAACGCAGGAAAGAACATGTGAGCAAAAGGCCAGCAAAAGGCCAGGAACCGTAAAAAGGCCGCGT
TGCTGGCGTTTTTCCACAGGCTCCGCCCCCCTGACGAGCATCACAAAAATCGACGCTCAAGTCAGAGGTG
GCGAAACCCGACAGGACTATAAAGATACCAGGCGTTTCCCCCTGGAAGCTCCCTCGTGCGCTCTCCTGTT
CCGACCCTGCCGCTTACCGGATACCTGTCCGCCTTTCTCCCTTCGGGAAGCGTGGCGCTTTCTCATAGCT
CACGCTGTAGGTATCTCAGTTCGGTGTAGGTCGTTCGCTCCAAGCTGGGCTGTGTGCACGAACCCCCCGT
TCAGCCCGACCGCTGCGCCTTATCCGGTAACTATCGTCTTGAGTCCAACCCGGTAAGACACGACTTATCG
CCACTGGCAGCAGCCACTGGTAACAGGATTAGCAGAGCGAGGTATGTAGGCGGTGCTACAGAGTTCTTGA
AGTGGTGGCCTAACTACGGCTACACTAGAAGAACAGTATTTGGTATCTGCGCTCTGCTGAAGCCAGTTAC
CTTCGGAAAAAGAGTTGGTAGCTCTTGATCCGGCAAACAAACCACCGCTGGTAGCGGTGGTTTTTTTGTT
TGCAAGCAGCAGATTACGCGCAGAAAAAAAGGATCTCAAGAAGATCCTTTGATCTTTTCTACGGGGTCTG
ACGCTCAGTGGAACGAAAACTCACGTTAAGGGATTTTGGTCATGAGATTATCAAAAAGGATCTTCACCTA
GATCCTTTTAAATTAAAAATGAAGTTTTAAATCAATCTAAAGTATATATGAGTAAACTTGGTCTGACAGT
TACCAATGCTTAATCAGTGAGGCACCTATCTCAGCGATCTGTCTATTTCGTTCATCCATAGTTGCCTGAC
TCCCCGTCGTGTAGATAACTACGATACGGGAGGGCTTACCATCTGGCCCCAGTGCTGCAATGATACCGCG
CGACCCACGCTCACCGGCTCCAGATTTATCAGCAATAAACCAGCCAGCCGGAAGGGCCGAGCGCAGAAGT
GGTCCTGCAACTTTATCCGCCTCCATCCAGTCTATTAATTGTTGCCGGGAAGCTAGAGTAAGTAGTTCGC
CAGTTAATAGTTTGCGCAACGTTGTTGCCATTGCTACAGGCATCGTGGTGTCACGCTCGTCGTTTGGTAT
GGCTTCATTCAGCTCCGGTTCCCAACGATCAAGGCGAGTTACATGATCCCCCATGTTGTGCAAAAAAGCG
GTTAGCTCCTTCGGTCCTCCGATCGTTGTCAGAAGTAAGTTGGCCGCAGTGTTATCACTCATGGTTATGG
CAGCACTGCATAATTCTCTTACTGTCATGCCATCCGTAAGATGCTTTTCTGTGACTGGTGAGTACTCAAC
CAAGTCATTCTGAGAATAGTGTATGCGGCGACCGAGTTGCTCTTGCCCGGCGTCAATACGGGATAATACC
GCGCCACATAGCAGAACTTTAAAAGTGCTCATCATTGGAAAACGTTCTTCGGGGCGAAAACTCTCAAGGA
TCTTACCGCTGTTGAGATCCAGTTCGATGTAACCCACTCGTGCACCCAACTGATCTTCAGCATCTTTTAC
TTTCACCAGCGTTTCTGGGTGAGCAAAAACAGGAAGGCAAAATGCCGCAAAAAAGGGAATAAGGGCGACA
CGGAAATGTTGAATACTCATACTCTTCCTTTTTCAATATTATTGAAGCATTTATCAGGGTTATTGTCTCA
TGAGCGGATACATATTTGAATGTATTTAGAAAAATAAACAAATAGGGGTTCCGCGCACATTTCCCCGAAA
AGTGCCACCTGACGTCTAAGAAACCATTATTATCATGACATTAACCTATAAAAATAGGCGTATCACGAGG
CAGAATTTCAGATAAAAAAAATCCTTAGCTTTCGCTAAGGATGATTTCTGGAATTCGCGGCCGCTTCTAG
AGACTAGTGGGTCTCAAATGGTGAGAGCCCTGGTAGTCATCCGCCTGTCCCGCGTCACCGATGCTACGAC
TTCACCGGAGCGTCAGCTGGAGTCTTGCCAGCAGCTCTGCGCCCAGCGCGGCTGGGACGTCGTCGGGGTA
GCGGAGGATCTGGACGTCTCCGGGGCGGTCGATCCGTTCGACCGGAAGCGCAGACCGAACCTGGCCCGGT
GGCTAGCGTTCGAGGAGCAACCGTTTGACGTGATCGTGGCGTACCGGGTAGATCGGTTGACCCGATCGAT
CCGGCATCTTCAGCAGCTGGTCCACTGGGCCGAGGACCACAAGAAGCTGGTCGTCTCCGCGACCGAAGCG
CACTTCGATACGACGACGCCGTTTGCGGCGGTCGTCATC
Features (pLannotate 1.2.2; 7 found; start..end, strand, type, name):
   1168..1863    +  CDS            mScarlet-I: mScarlet-I is a basic (constitutively fluorescent) red fluorescent protein published in 2016, derived from synthetic construct. It is reported to be a rapidly-maturing monomer with moderate acid sensitivity.
   1914..1934    +  misc_feature   BioBrick suffix: universal suffix for all parts
   2111..2699    -  rep_origin     ori: high-copy-number ColE1/pMB1/pBR322/pUC origin of replication
   2870..3730    -  CDS            AmpR: β-lactamase; bla; confers resistance to ampicillin, carbenicillin, and related antibiotics
   3731..3835    -  promoter       AmpR promoter: bla
   3925..3968    -  terminator     bacterial terminator: putative bacterial transcription terminator
   3971..3992    +  misc_feature   BioBrick prefix: BioBrick prefix for parts that do not start with "ATG"
