[The description below was written by a language model from this plasmid's Addgene catalogue record and pLannotate feature annotations shown in this document.]
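Description:
C67m is a synthetic biology part plasmid built on the DVA backbone (about 2.1 kb) that stores a coding-sequence ("CD") module for MoClo Golden Gate assembly. It is maintained in E. coli at high copy through a ColE1/pUC-type origin of replication and selected with ampicillin via a β-lactamase gene driven by its native bla promoter. The annotated sequence (about 4.4 kb) also shows BioBrick prefix and suffix sequences flanking the part position and a putative bacterial transcription terminator next to the prefix, which are features of the destination vector scaffold rather than of the payload.

The insert, roughly 2.3 kb and introduced by Gibson cloning, is a synthetic open reading frame encoding Bxb1 integrase fused to the red fluorescent protein mScarlet-I and ending in a C-terminal ssrA-type LAA degradation tag. Bxb1 is a serine integrase that catalyses unidirectional recombination between its attP and attB sites. The mScarlet-I fusion lets integrase levels be followed by fluorescence, and the LAA tag directs the protein to the bacterial ClpXP-type proteolysis machinery so that it turns over quickly instead of accumulating. The automated feature table annotates only the mScarlet-I portion of the fusion; the integrase and degradation tag are not called there, although the catalogue entry describes them.

As a CD part, the plasmid carries no promoter, ribosome binding site or terminator for the fusion in the recorded features. These are presumably supplied by other MoClo parts when a full transcription unit is assembled. The record supports its use as a building block for integrase-based genetic circuits, but states no more specific application.
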