Addgene plasmid #120981: C67m
Purpose: MoClo golden gate assembly CD part for Bxb1-mScarleti-LAA (Bxb1 integrase tagged with an mScarlet-I reporter and an LAA degradation tag). Please see Supplemental Documents for annotated Genbank file.
Depositing lab: Richard Murray. Depositing organization: California Institute of Technology.
Backbone
  Vector backbone: DVA
  Backbone size w/o insert (bp): 2100
  Vector type: Synthetic Biology
Growth in bacteria
  Bacterial resistance: Ampicillin, 100 μg/mL
  Growth temperature: 37°C
  Growth strain: JM109
  Copy number: High Copy
Gene/Insert
  Gene/Insert name: Bxb1 integrase - mScarlet-i - LAA tag
  Species: Synthetic
  Insert size (bp): 2279
  Tag / fusion protein: ssrA degradation tag (C terminal on insert)
  Cloning method: Gibson Cloning
  Sequencing primers: 5′ AAATAGGCGTATCACGAGGCA; 3′ TTACCGCCTTTGAGTGAGCTG
Terms and licenses: Academic/Nonprofit Terms; Industry Terms: Not Available to Industry
How to cite: C67m was a gift from Richard Murray (Addgene plasmid # 120981 ; http://n2t.net/addgene:120981 ; RRID:Addgene_120981)
