>Addgene plasmid #120981 | C67m | depositor partial sequence | sequence record 230016 | insert sequence
AATGGTGAGAGCCCTGGTAGTCATCCGCCTGTCCCGCGTCACCGATGCTACGACTTCACCGGAGCGTCAG
CTGGAGTCTTGCCAGCAGCTCTGCGCCCAGCGCGGCTGGGACGTCGTCGGGGTAGCGGAGGATCTGGACG
TCTCCGGGGCGGTCGATCCGTTCGACCGGAAGCGCAGACCGAACCTGGCCCGGTGGCTAGCGTTCGAGGA
GCAACCGTTTGACGTGATCGTGGCGTACCGGGTAGATCGGTTGACCCGATCGATCCGGCATCTTCAGCAG
CTGGTCCACTGGGCCGAGGACCACAAGAAGCTGGTCGTCTCCGCGACCGAAGCGCACTTCGATACGACGA
CGCCGTTTGCGGCGGTCGTCATCGCGCTTATGGGAACGGTGGCGCAGATGGAATTAGAAGCGATCAAAGA
GCGGAACCGTTCGGCTGCGCATTTCAATATCCGCGCCGGGAAATACCGAGGATCCCTGCCGCCGTGGGGA
TACCTGCCTACGCGCGTGGACGGGGAGTGGCGGCTGGTGCCGGACCCTGTGCAGCGAGAGCGCATCCTCG
AGGTGTATCACCGCGTCGTCGACAACCACGAGCCGCTGCATCTGGTGGCCCACGACCTGAACCGGCGTGG
TGTCCTGTCGCCGAAGGACTACTTCGCGCAGCTGCAAGGCCGCGAGCCGCAGGGCCGGGAGTGGTCGGCT
ACCGCGCTGAAGCGATCGATGATCTCCGGGGCGATGCTCGGGTACGCGACTCTGAACGGTAAGACCGTCC
GAGACGACGACGGAGCCCCGCTGGTGCGGGCTGAGCCGATCCTGACCCGTGAGCAGCTGGAGGCGCTGCG
CGCCGAGCTCGTCAAGACCTCCCGGGCGAAGCCCGCGGTGTCTACCCCGTCGCTGCTGCTGCGGGTGTTG
TTCTGCGCGGTGTGCGGGGAGCCCGCGTACAAGTTCGCCGGGGGAGGACGTAAGCACCCGCGCTACCGCT
GCCGCTCGATGGGGTTCCCGAAGCACTGCGGGAACGGCACGGTGGCGATGGCCGAGTGGGACGCGTTCTG
CGAGGAGCAGGTACTGGATCTGCTCGGGGACGCGGAGCGTCTGGAGAAAGTCTGGGTAGCGGGCTCGGAC
TCCGCGGTCGAACTCGCGGAGGTGAACGCGGAGCTGGTGGACCTGACGTCGCTGATCGGCTCCCCGGCCT
ACCGGGCGGGCTCTCCGCAGCGAGAAGCACTGGATGCCCGTATTGCGGCGCTGGCCGCGCGGCAAGAGGA
GCTGGAGGGCCTGGAGGCTCGCCCGTCTGGCTGGGAGTGGCGCGAAACCGGGCAGCGGTTCGGGGACTGG
TGGCGGGAGCAGGACACCGCGGCAAAGAACACCTGGCTTCGGTCGATGAACGTTCGGCTGACGTTCGACG
TCCGCGGCGGGCTGACTCGCACGATCGACTTCGGGGATCTTCAGGAGTACGAGCAGCATCTCAGGCTCGG
CAGCGTGGTCGAACGGCTACACACCGGGATGTCGGGTAGCGGCAGCGGTAGCGGTAGTGGGAGCGGCAGC
ATGGTCAGTAAAGGCGAAGCAGTTATCAAAGAGTTCATGCGCTTCAAAGTTCATATGGAAGGGTCGATGA
ACGGGCACGAATTTGAAATTGAAGGCGAAGGCGAAGGCCGCCCATATGAAGGGACCCAAACCGCAAAGCT
TAAGGTTACTAAAGGCGGTCCATTACCCTTTTCGTGGGACATTTTAAGCCCACAGTTTATGTACGGGAGT
CGCGCTTTCATCAAGCACCCTGCGGACATCCCAGATTACTACAAACAGTCTTTCCCCGAGGGGTTCAAGT
GGGAGCGCGTGATGAACTTCGAGGATGGCGGAGCCGTGACGGTCACCCAAGATACCTCTTTGGAGGACGG
TACGTTGATCTACAAAGTGAAATTGCGTGGCACGAATTTTCCACCTGATGGGCCTGTCATGCAGAAAAAG
ACAATGGGATGGGAAGCTTCCACGGAGCGCCTTTACCCAGAGGACGGTGTTCTTAAAGGGGATATCAAAA
TGGCGCTGCGTCTTAAAGATGGAGGCCGCTACCTGGCGGACTTCAAGACTACTTACAAGGCCAAAAAACC
AGTGCAGATGCCGGGTGCGTACAATGTAGATCGTAAATTAGATATTACAAGTCACAATGAAGATTACACG
GTCGTAGAGCAGTATGAGCGCAGTGAGGGGCGTCACTCTACGGGCGGTATGGACGAGTTATACAAGGCGG
CTAACGACGAGAATTATGCATTGGCCGCCTAATAAAGGT
